>Addgene plasmid #137675 | pHM043Env | addgene full sequence | sequence record 274211 | Addgene NGS Result
GACGGATCGGGAGATCTCCCGATCCCCTATGGTGCACTCTCAGTACAATCTGCTCTGATGCCGCATAGTT
AAGCCAGTATCTGCTCCCTGCTTGTGTGTTGGAGGTCGCTGAGTAGTGCGCGAGCAAAATTTAAGCTACA
ACAAGGCAAGGCTTGACCGACAATTGCATGAAGAATCTGCTTAGGGTTAGGCGTTTTGCGCTGCTTCGCG
ATGTACGGGCCAGATATACGCGTTGACATTGATTATTGACTAGTTATTAATAGTAATCAATTACGGGGTC
ATTAGTTCATAGCCCATATATGGAGTTCCGCGTTACATAACTTACGGTAAATGGCCCGCCTGGCTGACCG
CCCAACGACCCCCGCCCATTGACGTCAATAATGACGTATGTTCCCATAGTAACGCCAATAGGGACTTTCC
ATTGACGTCAATGGGTGGAGTATTTACGGTAAACTGCCCACTTGGCAGTACATCAAGTGTATCATATGCC
AAGTACGCCCCCTATTGACGTCAATGACGGTAAATGGCCCGCCTGGCATTATGCCCAGTACATGACCTTA
TGGGACTTTCCTACTTGGCAGTACATCTACGTATTAGTCATCGCTATTACCATGGTGATGCGGTTTTGGC
AGTACATCAATGGGCGTGGATAGCGGTTTGACTCACGGGGATTTCCAAGTCTCCACCCCATTGACGTCAA
TGGGAGTTTGTTTTGGCACCAAAATCAACGGGACTTTCCAAAATGTCGTAACAACTCCGCCCCATTGACG
CAAATGGGCGGTAGGCGTGTACGGTGGGAGGTCTATATAAGCAGAGCTCTCTGGCTAACTAGAGAACCCA
CTGCTTACTGGCTTATCGAAATTAATACGACTCACTATAGGGAGACCCAAGCTGGCTAGTTAAGCTTGGT
ACCGAGCTCGGATCCAGTACCCTTCACCGATCAAGCTTTAGGCATCTCCTATGGCAGGAAGAAGCGGAAG
CACCGACGAGGAACTCCTCGCAGCAGTAAGAGCCATCAAGATCTTATACCAGAGCAGTAAGTATATGTAA
TGACACCTTTAGAAATTAGTGCAATAGCAGGACTGATAGTAGCATTAATCTTAGCAATAGTAGTGTGGAC
TATAGTAGCTATACAAATTAAGCAAGTACTAAGAGATAGAAAAATAGAAAAATTAGTTAAGAGAATAAGA
GAGAGAGCAGAAGACAGTGGAAATGAGAGTGAGGGAGACACGGATGAATTGGCAAAACTGGTGGAAATGG
GGGACTTTGATCCTTGGGTTGGGGATAATTTGTAGTGCCTCAGACAACTTGTGGGTTACAGTTTATTATG
GGGTTCCTGTGTGGAAAGATGCAGACACCACTCTATTTTGTGCATCAGATGCCCAAGCACATCAGACAGA
AGTGCACAATGTCTGGGCCACATATGCCTGTGTACCCACAGACCCCAACCCACAAGAAATACTCCTGGGA
AATGTAACAGAAAATTTTAACATGTGGAAAAATAACATGGTGGAGCAGATGCAGGAAGATGTAATCAGTT
TATGGGATCAAAGTCTAAAGCCATGTGTAAAGTTAACTCCCCTCTGCGTTACTTTAAATTGTACCGAGGC
TAATCTAAGTGCCAACAACACATCCAATATCACTAGCATAGTAGGAAATATAACAGAGGAAGTAAGAAAC
TGCTCTTTTAATATGACCACAGAACTAACAGATAAGAGGCAGCAGGTCCATGCACTTTTTTATAGGCCTG
ATATAGTACCAATTAGAAGCAATAGTAGTGAGTATAGGTTAATAAACTGTAATACTTCAGTCATTAAGCA
GGCTTGTCCAAAAGTATCCTTTGATCCAATTCCTATACATTATTGTACTCCAGCTGGTTATGCGATTTTA
AAATGTAATGATAAGAAGTTCAATGGGACAGGGCCATGTAGAAATGTCAGCTCAATACAATGCACACATG
GAATTAAGCCAGTGGTATCAACTCAGTTGCTGTTAAATGGTAGTCTAGCAGAAGATGAGATAGTAATCAG
AAGTGAAAATCTCACAGACAATGCCAAGACCATAATAGTGCATCTTAATAAATCTGTAGACATCAATTGT
ACCAGACCTGGCAATAATACAAGAACAAGTGTGTCTATAGGACCAGGACAAGTATTCTATAGACAAGGAG
ACATAATAGGAGATATAACAAAAGCATATTGTGAGATTAATGGAACAAAATGGAATGAAACTTTAACACA
GGTAACTAAAAAATTAAAGGAGCACTTTAATAAGACAATACTCTTTCAACCACCCTCAGGAGGAGATCTA
GAAATTACAATGCATCATTTTAATTGTAGAGGGGAATTTTTCTATTGCAATACAACAAAACTGTTTAATG
GTACTTGCCCGCAAAATGGAACATGTAATGGCACTATCATACTTCCATGTAAGATAAAGCGAATTGTAAG
ATTGTGGCAGGAAGTAGGTCAAGCAATGTATGCTCCTCCCATCAAGGGAAGCATTAGGTGTGACTCAAAT
ATTACAGGAATACTATTGACAAGAGATGGTGGTAATACTAGTAATAATGAAACCTTCAGACCTGGAGGAG
GAAATATGAAGGACAAGTGGAGAAGTGAATTATATAAATACAAAGTAGTACAAATTGAACCACTAGGAAT
AGCACCCACCAGGGCAAAAAGAAGAGTGGTGGAGAGAGAAAAGAGAGCAGTGGGAATAGGAGCTATGATC
TTTGGGTTCTTAGGAGCAGCAGGAAGCACTATGGGCGCAGCGTCAATAACGCTGACGGTACATGCCAGAC
AATTATTGTCCGGTATAGTGCAACAGCAAAGCAATTTGCTGAGGGCTATAGAGGCGCAGCAGCATCTGTT
GCAACTCACAGTCTGGGGCATTAAACAGCTCCAGGCAAGAGTCCTGGCTGTGGAAAGATACCTAAAAGAT
CAAAAGTTCCTAGGACTTTGGGGCTGCTCTGGGAAAATCATCTGCACCACTGCTGTGCCTTGGAACACCA
CTTGGAGTAATAAATCTTTTGAAGAGATTTGGGACAACATGACATGGATAGAATGGGAGAGAGAAATTAG
CAATTACACAAACCAAATATATGAGATACTTACAGAATCGCAGAACCAGCAGGATAAAAATGAAAAGGAT
CTGTTAGAATTGGATAAGTGGGCAAGTCTGTGGAATTGGTTTGACATAACAAGGTGGCTGTGGTATATAA
AAATGTTTATAATAATAGTAGGAGGTTTAATAGGTTTAAGAATAATTTTTGCTGTGCTTTCTATAGTAAA
TAGAGTTAGGCAGGGATACTCACCTTTGTCTTTCCAGACCCCTTCCCATCATCAGAGGGAACCCGACAGG
CCCGAAGGAATCGAAGAAGGAGGTGGCGAGCAAGGCAGAGACAAATCCGTGCGATTAGTGAGCGGATTTT
TACCACTTATCTGGGACGATCTGCGGAGCCTGTGCCTCTTCAGCTACCACCGCTTGAGAGACTTCATCTT
GATTGCAACGAGGACTGTGGAACTTCTGGGACACAGCAGTCTCAAGGGACTGAGACGGGGGTGGGAAGGC
CTCAAATATCTGGGGAATCTTCTCCTATATTGGGGTCAGGAACTAAAAACTAGTGCTATTTCTTTGTTTG
ATGCTGCAGCAATAGCAGTAGCGGGGTGGACAGATAGGGTTATAGAAGTAGCACAAAGAGCTTGGAGAGC
CATTCTCCACATACCTAGAAGGATCAGACAGGGCTTTGAAAGGGCTTTGCTATAATATGGGAAACAAGTG
GTCAAAAACATGGCCTCGGGTCAGGGAAACAATAGAAAAAACTTCTCCAGCAGCAGATGGAGTAGGAGCA
GTATCTCAAGAGGATCCAGCTAAGGGTCAAGACAATTCTGCAGATATCCAGCACAGTGGCGGCCGCTCGA
GTCTAGAGGGCCCGCGGTTCGAAGGTAAGCCTATCCCTAACCCTCTCCTCGGTCTCGATTCTACGCGTAC
CGGTCATCATCACCATCACCATTGAGTTTAAACCCGCTGATCAGCCTCGACTGTGCCTTCTAGTTGCCAG
CCATCTGTTGTTTGCCCCTCCCCCGTGCCTTCCTTGACCCTGGAAGGTGCCACTCCCACTGTCCTTTCCT
AATAAAATGAGGAAATTGCATCGCATTGTCTGAGTAGGTGTCATTCTATTCTGGGGGGTGGGGTGGGGCA
GGACAGCAAGGGGGAGGATTGGGAAGACAATAGCAGGCATGCTGGGGATGCGGTGGGCTCTATGGCTTCT
GAGGCGGAAAGAACCAGCTGGGGCTCTAGGGGGTATCCCC
[124 nt withheld, positions 4311-4434]
C
[91 nt withheld, positions 4436-4526]
A
[49 nt withheld, positions 4528-4576]
CCTTTGACGTTGGAGTCCACGTTCTTT
[37 nt withheld, positions 4604-4640]
ACCCTATCTCGGTCTATTCTTTTGATTTATAAGGGATTTTGCCGATTTCGGCCTATTGGTTAAAAAATGA
GCTGATTTAACAAAAATTTAACGCGAATTAATTCTGTGGAATGTGTGTCAGTTAGGGTGTGGAAAGTCCC
CAGGCTCCCCAGCAGGCAGAAGTATGCAAAGCATGCATCTCAATTAGTCAGCAACCAGGTGTGGAAAGTC
CCCAGGCTCCCCAGCAGGCAGAAGTATGCAAAGCATGCATCTCAATTAGTCAGCAACCATAGTCCCGCCC
CTAACTCCGCCCATCCCGCCCCTAACTCCGCCCAGTTCCGCCCATTCTCCGCCCCATGGCTGACTAATTT
TTTTTATTTATGCAGAGGCCGAGGCCGCCTCTGCCTCTGAGCTATTCCAGAAGTAGTGAGGAGGCTTTTT
TGGAGGCCTAGGCTTTTGCAAAAAGCTCCCGGGAGCTTGTATATCCATTTTCGGATCTGATCAAGAGACA
GGATGAGGATCGTTTCGCATGATTGAACAAGATGGATTGCACGCAGGTTCTCCGGCCGCTTGGGTGGAGA
GGCTATTCGGCTATGACTGGGCACAACAGACAATCGGCTGCTCTGATGCCGCCGTGTTCCGGCTGTCAGC
GCAGGGGCGCCCGGTTCTTTTTGTCAAGACCGACCTGTCCGGTGCCCTGAATGAACTGCAGGACGAGGCA
GCGCGGCTATCGTGGCTGGCCACGACGGGCGTTCCTTGCGCAGCTGTGCTCGACGTTGTCACTGAAGCGG
GAAGGGACTGGCTGCTATTGGGCGAAGTGCCGGGGCAGGATCTCCTGTCATCTCACCTTGCTCCTGCCGA
GAAAGTATCCATCATGGCTGATGCAATGCGGCGGCTGCATACGCTTGATCCGGCTACCTGCCCATTCGAC
CACCAAGCGAAACATCGCATCGAGCGAGCACGTACTCGGATGGAAGCCGGTCTTGTCGATCAGGATGATC
TGGACGAAGAGCATCAGGGGCTCGCGCCAGCCGAACTGTTCGCCAGGCTCAAGGCGCGCATGCCCGACGG
CGAGGATCTCGTCGTGACCCATGGCGATGCCTGCTTGCCGAATATCATGGTGGAAAATGGCCGCTTTTCT
GGATTCATCGACTGTGGCCGGCTGGGTGTGGCGGACCGCTATCAGGACATAGCGTTGGCTACCCGTGATA
TTGCTGAAGAGCTTGGCGGCGAATGGGCTGACCGCTTCCTCGTGCTTTACGGTATCGCCGCTCCCGATTC
GCAGCGCATCGCCTTCTATCGCCTTCTTGACGAGTTCTTCTGAGCGGGACTCTGGGGTTCGCGAAATGAC
CGACCAAGCGACGCCCAACCTGCCATCACGAGATTTCGATTCCACCGCCGCCTTCTATGAAAGGTTGGGC
TTCGGAATCGTTTTCCGGGACGCCGGCTGGATGATCCTCCAGCGCGGGGATCTCATGCTGGAGTTCTTCG
CCCACCCCAACTTGTTTATTGCAGCTTATAATGGTTACAAATAAAGCAATAGCATCACAAATTTCACAAA
TAAAGCATTTTTTTCACTGCATTCTAGTTGTGGTTTGTCCAAACTCATCAATGTATCTTATCATGTCTGT
ATACCGTCGACCTCTAGCTAGAGCTTGGCGTAATCATGGTCATAGCTGTTTCCTGTGTGAAATTGTTATC
CGCTCACAATTCCACACAACATACGAGCCGGAAGCATAAAGTGTAAAGCCTGGGGTGCCTAATGAGTGAG
CTAACTCACATTAATTGCGTTGCGCTCACTGCCCGCTTTCCAGTCGGGAAACCTGTCGTGCCAGCTGCAT
TAATGAATCGGCCAACGCGCGGGGAGAGGCGGTTTGCGTATTGGGCGCTCTTCCGCTTCCTCGCTCACTG
ACTCGCTGCGCTCGGTCGTTCGGCTGCGGCGAGCGGTATCAGCTCACTCAAAGGCGGTAATACGGTTATC
CACAGAATCAGGGGATAACGCAGGAAAGAACATGTGAGCAAAAGGCCAGCAAAAGGCCAGGAACCGTAAA
AAGGCCGCGTTGCTGGCGTTTTTCCATAGGCTCCGCCCCCCTGACGAGCATCACAAAAATCGACGCTCAA
GTCAGAGGTGGCGAAACCCGACAGGACTATAAAGATACCAGGCGTTTCCCCCTGGAAGCTCCCTCGTGCG
CTCTCCTGTTCCGACCCTGCCGCTTACCGGATACCTGTCCGCCTTTCTCCCTTCGGGAAGCGTGGCGCTT
TCTCATAGCTCACGCTGTAGGTATCTCAGTTCGGTGTAGGTCGTTCGCTCCAAGCTGGGCTGTGTGCACG
AACCCCCCGTTCAGCCCGACCGCTGCGCCTTATCCGGTAACTATCGTCTTGAGTCCAACCCGGTAAGACA
CGACTTATCGCCACTGGCAGCAGCCACTGGTAACAGGATTAGCAGAGCGAGGTATGTAGGCGGTGCTACA
GAGTTCTTGAAGTGGTGGCCTAACTACGGCTACACTAGAAGAACAGTATTTGGTATCTGCGCTCTGCTGA
AGCCAGTTACCTTCGGAAAAAGAGTTGGTAGCTCTTGATCCGGCAAACAAACCACCGCTGGTAGCGGTGG
TTTTTTTGTTTGCAAGCAGCAGATTACGCGCAGAAAAAAAGGATCTCAAGAAGATCCTTTGATCTTTTCT
ACGGGGTCTGACGCTCAGTGGAACGAAAACTCACGTTAAGGGATTTTGGTCATGAGATTATCAAAAAGGA
TCTTCACCTAGATCCTTTTAAATTAAAAATGAAGTTTTAAATCAATCTAAAGTATATATGAGTAAACTTG
GTCTGACAGTTACCAATGCTTAATCAGTGAGGCACCTATCTCAGCGATCTGTCTATTTCGTTCATCCATA
GTTGCCTGACTCCCCGTCGTGTAGATAACTACGATACGGGAGGGCTTACCATCTGGCCCCAGTGCTGCAA
TGATACCGCGAGACCCACGCTCACCGGCTCCAGATTTATCAGCAATAAACCAGCCAGCCGGAAGGGCCGA
GCGCAGAAGTGGTCCTGCAACTTTATCCGCCTCCATCCAGTCTATTAATTGTTGCCGGGAAGCTAGAGTA
AGTAGTTCGCCAGTTAATAGTTTGCGCAACGTTGTTGCCATTGCTACAGGCATCGTGGTGTCACGCTCGT
CGTTTGGTATGGCTTCATTCAGCTCCGGTTCCCAACGATCAAGGCGAGTTACATGATCCCCCATGTTGTG
CAAAAAAGCGGTTAGCTCCTTCGGTCCTCCGATCGTTGTCAGAAGTAAGTTGGCCGCAGTGTTATCACTC
ATGGTTATGGCAGCACTGCATAATTCTCTTACTGTCATGCCATCCGTAAGATGCTTTTCTGTGACTGGTG
AGTACTCAACCAAGTCATTCTGAGAATAGTGTATGCGGCGACCGAGTTGCTCTTGCCCGGCGTCAATACG
GGATAATACCGCGCCACATAGCAGAACTTTAAAAGTGCTCATCATTGGAAAACGTTCTTCGGGGCGAAAA
CTCTCAAGGATCTTACCGCTGTTGAGATCCAGTTCGATGTAACCCACTCGTGCACCCAACTGATCTTCAG
CATCTTTTACTTTCACCAGCGTTTCTGGGTGAGCAAAAACAGGAAGGCAAAATGCCGCAAAAAAGGGAAT
AAGGGCGACACGGAAATGTTGAATACTCATACTCTTCCTTTTTCAATATTATTGAAGCATTTATCAGGGT
TATTGTCTCATGAGCGGATACATATTTGAATGTATTTAGAAAAATAAACAAATAGGGGTTCCGCGCACAT
TTCCCCGAAAAGTGCCACCTGACGTC
Features (pLannotate 1.2.2; 23 found; start..end, strand, type, name):
     28..80      -  misc_feature   bom (fragment): basis of mobility region from pBR322
    235..614     +  enhancer       CMV enhancer: human cytomegalovirus immediate early enhancer
    615..818     +  promoter       CMV promoter: human cytomegalovirus (CMV) immediate early promoter
    814..847     +  LTR            5' LTR (truncated) (fragment): truncated 5' long terminal repeat (LTR) from HIV-1
    863..881     +  promoter       T7 promoter: promoter for bacteriophage T7 RNA polymerase
    927..1037    +  CDS            tat (fragment): TAT_HV1Z2 - Experimental evidence at protein level: Swiss-Prot protein existence level 1. Extracellular circulating Tat can be endocytosed by surrounding uninfected cells via the binding to several surface receptors such as CD26, CXCR4, heparan sulfate proteoglycans (HSPG) or LDLR. Neurons are rarely infected, but they internalize Tat via their LDLR. Through its interaction with nuclear HATs, Tat is potentially able to control the acetylation-dependent cellular gene expression. Modulates the expression of many cellular genes involved in cell survival, proliferation or in coding for cytokines o
   1213..3762    +  CDS            env: ENV_HV1S3 - Experimental evidence at protein level: Swiss-Prot protein existence level 1. [Transmembrane protein gp41]: Acts as a class I viral fusion protein. Under the current model, the protein has at least 3 conformational states: pre-fusion native state, pre-hairpin intermediate state, and post-fusion hairpin state. During fusion of viral and target intracellular membranes, the coiled coil regions (heptad repeats) assume a trimer-of-hairpins structure, positioning the fusion peptide in close proximity to the C-terminal region of the ectodomain. The formation of this structure appears to d
   3767..3862    +  CDS            nef (fragment): NEF_HV1Z2 - Experimental evidence at protein level: Swiss-Prot protein existence level 1. Extracellular Nef protein targets CD4(+) T-lymphocytes for apoptosis by interacting with CXCR4 surface receptors. From Human immunodeficiency virus type 1 group M subtype D (isolate Z2/CDC-Z34) (HIV-1).
   3944..3985    +  CDS            V5 tag: epitope tag from simian virus 5
   4041..4265    +  polyA_signal   bGH poly(A) signal: bovine growth hormone polyadenylation signal
   4269..4290    +  promoter       SV40 promoter (fragment): SV40 enhancer and early promoter
   4311..4739    +  rep_origin     f1 ori (sequence partly withheld): f1 bacteriophage origin of replication; arrow indicates direction of (+) strand synthesis
   4753..5082    +  promoter       SV40 promoter: SV40 enhancer and early promoter
   5149..5940    +  CDS            neo: KKA2_KLEPN - Also known as kan, nptII. Experimental evidence at protein level: Swiss-Prot protein existence level 1. Resistance to kanamycin, neomycin, paromomycin, ribostamycin, butirosin and gentamicin B. From Klebsiella pneumoniae.
   5966..6124    +  CDS            ble (fragment): BLE_KLEPN - Experimental evidence at protein level: Swiss-Prot protein existence level 1. Binding protein with a strong affinity to the bleomycin family of antibiotics. Binds to CL990; an antimitotic-antibiotic compound. From Klebsiella pneumoniae.
   6119..6240    +  polyA_signal   SV40 poly(A) signal: SV40 polyadenylation signal
   6313..6329    -  protein_bind   lac operator: The lac repressor binds to the lac operator to inhibit transcription in E. coli. This inhibition can be relieved by adding lactose or isopropyl-β-D-thiogalactopyranoside (IPTG). lac repressor encoded by lacI
   6337..6367    -  promoter       lac promoter: promoter for the E. coli lac operon
   6382..6403    -  protein_bind   CAP binding site: CAP binding activates transcription in the presence of cAMP. E. coli catabolite activator protein
   6416..6508    -  CDS            lacI (fragment): lac repressor; lacI; The lac repressor binds to the lac operator to inhibit transcription in E. coli. This inhibition can be relieved by adding lactose or isopropyl-β-D-thiogalactopyranoside (IPTG).
   6691..7279    -  rep_origin     ori: high-copy-number ColE1/pMB1/pBR322/pUC origin of replication
   7450..8310    -  CDS            AmpR: β-lactamase; bla; confers resistance to ampicillin, carbenicillin, and related antibiotics
   8311..8415    -  promoter       AmpR promoter: bla
