[The description below was written by a language model from this plasmid's Addgene catalogue record and pLannotate feature annotations shown in this document.]
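Description:
pHM043Env is a mammalian expression plasmid built on the Invitrogen pcDNA3.1D/V5-His-TOPO backbone that carries a patient-derived HIV-1 envelope glycoprotein gene. According to the record, the insert was obtained by reverse transcription of viral RNA from samples of HIV-1-infected patients in Singapore and introduced by TOPO cloning. The plasmid is about 8.4 kb, replicates at high copy in E. coli from a ColE1/pUC-type origin, and is selected with ampicillin through the β-lactamase gene. An f1 origin is also present. For selection in mammalian cells, an SV40 early promoter drives the neomycin phosphotransferase gene, followed by an SV40 polyadenylation signal, conferring G418 resistance.

The payload is transcribed from the human cytomegalovirus immediate-early enhancer and promoter, with a T7 promoter just upstream of the cloning site and a bovine growth hormone polyadenylation signal downstream. The annotated env open reading frame spans roughly 2.55 kb, matching the catalogued insert size, and encodes the precursor that yields the surface and gp41 transmembrane fusion subunits. The amplified viral segment evidently extends beyond env itself, since short fragments matching tat upstream and nef downstream are annotated flanking it. A backbone V5 epitope tag lies further downstream, but it is separated from the env coding region by the nef fragment, and the record does not indicate that Env is expressed as a tagged fusion. The associated publication compares CRF01_AE and subtype B envelopes for use of low CCR5 levels, Maraviroc susceptibility and potential N-glycosylation sites, so the plasmid serves to express a primary-isolate Env in mammalian cells for such functional studies. The subtype of this particular clone is not stated in the record.
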