Addgene plasmid #137675: pHM043Env
Purpose: Express HIV Env which is isolated a from IRB approved HIV infected patient samples from Singapore and cloned into expression vector (pcDNA 3.1)
Depositing lab: Anjali Joshi. Depositing organization: Texas Tech University Health Sciences Center El Paso. Publication: HIV-1 subtype CRF01_AE and B differ in utilization of low levels of CCR5, Maraviroc susceptibility and potential N-glycosylation sites. Joshi A, Cox EK, Sedano MJ, Punke EB, Lee RT, Maurer-Stroh S, Kaur P, Ng OT, Garg H. Virology. 2017 Dec;512:222-233. doi: 10.1016/j.virol.2017.09.026. Epub 2017 Oct 9. PubMed 29020646.
Backbone
  Vector backbone: pcDNA3.1D/V5-His-TOPO
  Backbone manufacturer: Invitrogen
  Vector type: Mammalian Expression
  Selectable markers: Neomycin (select with G418)
Growth in bacteria
  Bacterial resistance: Ampicillin, 100 μg/mL
  Growth temperature: 37°C
  Growth strain: DH5alpha
  Copy number: High Copy
Gene/Insert
  Gene/Insert name: HIV-1 Envelope Glycoprotein
  Species: HIV-1
  Insert size (bp): 2553
  GenBank ID: KY213725.1
  Cloning method: TOPO Cloning
Terms and licenses: Academic/Nonprofit Terms; Industry Terms: Not Available to Industry
Depositor comments: HIV-1 infected Patient Samples from Singapore, reverse transcribed RNA cloned into expression vector
How to cite: pHM043Env was a gift from Anjali Joshi (Addgene plasmid # 137675 ; http://n2t.net/addgene:137675 ; RRID:Addgene_137675)
