>Addgene plasmid #137675 | pHM043Env | depositor partial sequence | sequence record 265807 | Env Sequence only
ATGAGAGTGAGGGAGACACGGATGAATTGGCAAAACTGGTGGAAATGGGGGACTTTGATCCTTGGGTTGG
GGATAATTTGTAGTGCCTCAGACAACTTGTGGGTTACAGTTTATTATGGGGTTCCTGTGTGGAAAGATGC
AGACACCACTCTATTTTGTGCATCAGATGCCCAAGCACATCAGACAGAAGTGCACAATGTCTGGGCCACA
TATGCCTGTGTACCCACAGACCCCAACCCACAAGAAATACTCCTGGGAAATGTAACAGAAAATTTTAACA
TGTGGAAAAATAACATGGTGGAGCAGATGCAGGAAGATGTAATCAGTTTATGGGATCAAAGTCTAAAGCC
ATGTGTAAAGTTAACTCCCCTCTGCGTTACTTTAAATTGTACCGAGGCTAATCTAAGTGCCAACAACACA
TCCAATATCACTAGCATAGTAGGAAATATAACAGAGGAAGTAAGAAACTGCTCTTTTAATATGACCACAG
AACTAACAGATAAGAGGCAGCAGGTCCATGCACTTTTTTATAGGCCTGATATAGTACCAATTAGAAGCAA
TAGTAGTGAGTATAGGTTAATAAACTGTAATACTTCAGTCATTAAGCAGGCTTGTCCAAAAGTATCCTTT
GATCCAATTCCTATACATTATTGTACTCCAGCTGGTTATGCGATTTTAAAATGTAATGATAAGAAGTTCA
ATGGGACAGGGCCATGTAGAAATGTCAGCTCAATACAATGCACACATGGAATTAAGCCAGTGGTATCAAC
TCAGTTGCTGTTAAATGGTAGTCTAGCAGAAGATGAGATAGTAATCAGAAGTGAAAATCTCACAGACAAT
GCCAAGACCATAATAGTGCATCTTAATAAATCTGTAGACATCAATTGTACCAGACCTGGCAATAATACAA
GAACAAGTGTGTCTATAGGACCAGGACAAGTATTCTATAGACAAGGAGACATAATAGGAGATATAACAAA
AGCATATTGTGAGATTAATGGAACAAAATGGAATGAAACTTTAACACAGGTAACTAAAAAATTAAAGGAG
CACTTTAATAAGACAATACTCTTTCAACCACCCTCAGGAGGAGATCTAGAAATTACAATGCATCATTTTA
ATTGTAGAGGGGAATTTTTCTATTGCAATACAACAAAACTGTTTAATGGTACTTGCCCGCAAAATGGAAC
ATGTAATGGCACTATCATACTTCCATGTAAGATAAAGCGAATTGTAAGATTGTGGCAGGAAGTAGGTCAA
GCAATGTATGCTCCTCCCATCAAGGGAAGCATTAGGTGTGACTCAAATATTACAGGAATACTATTGACAA
GAGATGGTGGTAATACTAGTAATAATGAAACCTTCAGACCTGGAGGAGGAAATATGAAGGACAAGTGGAG
AAGTGAATTATATAAATACAAAGTAGTACAAATTGAACCACTAGGAATAGCACCCACCAGGGCAAAAAGA
AGAGTGGTGGAGAGAGAAAAGAGAGCAGTGGGAATAGGAGCTATGATCTTTGGGTTCTTAGGAGCAGCAG
GAAGCACTATGGGCGCAGCGTCAATAACGCTGACGGTACATGCCAGACAATTATTGTCCGGTATAGTGCA
ACAGCAAAGCAATTTGCTGAGGGCTATAGAGGCGCAGCAGCATCTGTTGCAACTCACAGTCTGGGGCATT
AAACAGCTCCAGGCAAGAGTCCTGGCTGTGGAAAGATACCTAAAAGATCAAAAGTTCCTAGGACTTTGGG
GCTGCTCTGGGAAAATCATCTGCACCACTGCTGTGCCTTGGAACACCACTTGGAGTAATAAATCTTTTGA
AGAGATTTGGGACAACATGACATGGATAGAATGGGAGAGAGAAATTAGCAATTACACAAACCAAATATAT
GAGATACTTACAGAATCGCAGAACCAGCAGGATAAAAATGAAAAGGATCTGTTAGAATTGGATAAGTGGG
CAAGTCTGTGGAATTGGTTTGACATAACAAGGTGGCTGTGGTATATAAAAATGTTTATAATAATAGTAGG
AGGTTTAATAGGTTTAAGAATAATTTTTGCTGTGCTTTCTATAGTAAATAGAGTTAGGCAGGGATACTCA
CCTTTGTCTTTCCAGACCCCTTCCCATCATCAGAGGGAACCCGACAGGCCCGAAGGAATCGAAGAAGGAG
GTGGCGAGCAAGGCAGAGACAAATCCGTGCGATTAGTGAGCGGATTTTTACCACTTATCTGGGACGATCT
GCGGAGCCTGTGCCTCTTCAGCTACCACCGCTTGAGAGACTTCATCTTGATTGCAACGAGGACTGTGGAA
CTTCTGGGACACAGCAGTCTCAAGGGACTGAGACGGGGGTGGGAAGGCCTCAAATATCTGGGGAATCTTC
TCCTATATTGGGGTCAGGAACTAAAAACTAGTGCTATTTCTTTGTTTGATGCTGCAGCAATAGCAGTAGC
GGGGTGGACAGATAGGGTTATAGAAGTAGCACAAAGAGCTTGGAGAGCCATTCTCCACATACCTAGAAGG
ATCAGACAGGGCTTTGAAAGGGCTTTGCTATAA
